Addgene plasmid #245658: pICSL13010
Purpose: Level 0 Golden Gate partNos (nopaline synthase) + omega promoter, GGAG - CCAT
Depositing lab: Mark Youles. Depositing organization: Sainsbury Laboratory, Norwich.
Backbone
  Vector backbone: pICSL01008
  Backbone size w/o insert (bp): 2249
  Vector type: Synthetic Biology
Growth in bacteria
  Bacterial resistance: Spectinomycin, 50 μg/mL
  Growth temperature: 37°C
  Growth strain: DH5alpha
  Copy number: High Copy
Gene/Insert
  Gene/Insert name: Nos (nopaline synthase) + omega promoter
  Species: Synthetic
  Insert size (bp): 351
  Mutation: BsaI/BpiI sites removed by point-mutation
  Cloning method: Restriction Enzyme; 5′ cloning site BsaI (destroyed during cloning); 3′ cloning site BsaI (destroyed during cloning)
  Sequencing primers: 5′ TCACATGTTCTTTCCTGCG; 3′ GTCTCATGAGCGGATACATATTTGAATG
Terms and licenses: Academic/Nonprofit Terms; Industry Terms: Not Available to Industry
Depositor comments: Level 0 promoter module used for GoldenGate assemblies using the MoClo overhang syntax
How to cite: pICSL13010 was a gift from Mark Youles (Addgene plasmid # 245658 ; http://n2t.net/addgene:245658 ; RRID:Addgene_245658)
