[The description below was written by a language model from this plasmid's Addgene catalogue record and pLannotate feature annotations shown in this document.]
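Description:
pICSL13010 is a Level 0 Golden Gate promoter module built in the pICSL01008 backbone, intended as a standard part for hierarchical DNA assembly using the MoClo overhang syntax. It is a small synthetic biology plasmid (the sequenced record is about 2.6 kb) that replicates in E. coli from a high-copy ColE1/pUC-type origin and is selected with spectinomycin through the aadA gene, which sits downstream of an AmpR (bla) promoter. The short lacI, integrase and gentamicin acetyltransferase matches in the annotation are flagged as fragments. They are most likely remnants of the sequences from which the backbone and resistance cassette were derived, not functional genes.

The payload is a 351 bp synthetic insert combining the nopaline synthase (NOS) promoter from Agrobacterium, a relatively modest constitutive promoter widely used in plant expression cassettes, with the tobacco mosaic virus omega (Ω) 5′ leader, which acts as a translational enhancer. Internal BsaI and BpiI recognition sites were removed by point mutation so the part is compatible with Type IIS assembly. The purpose field gives the part's fusion sites as GGAG at the 5′ end and CCAT at the 3′ end, so it supplies both promoter and 5′ untranslated region and joins to whichever downstream part carries a matching CCAT overhang. The plasmid carries no coding sequence or terminator for expression. It is used as a building block that is combined with coding sequence, tag and terminator modules to build Level 1 transcription units, typically for plant expression constructs.
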