Features (pLannotate 1.2.2; 8 found; start..end, strand, type, name):
      1..589     +  rep_origin     ori: high-copy-number ColE1/pMB1/pBR322/pUC origin of replication
    772..821     +  CDS            lacI (fragment): lac repressor; lacI; The lac repressor binds to the lac operator to inhibit transcription in E. coli. This inhibition can be relieved by adding lactose or isopropyl-β-D-thiogalactopyranoside (IPTG).
    917..1096    +  promoter       NOS promoter: nopaline synthase promoter
   1132..1187    +  misc_feature   TMV Ω: translational enhancer from the tobacco mosaic virus 5'-leader sequence (Gallie et al., 1988)
   1313..1417    +  promoter       AmpR promoter: bla
   1408..1488    -  CDS            int (fragment): INT2_ECOLX - Protein inferred from homology: Swiss-Prot protein existence level 3. Putative integrase believed to be involved in the insertion of antibiotic resistance genes into plasmids and transposons. From Escherichia coli.
   1576..1632    +  CDS            GmR (fragment): gentamycin acetyltransferase; aacC1; confers resistance to gentamycin
   1639..2427    +  CDS            aadA: S3AD_ECOLX - Experimental evidence at protein level: Swiss-Prot protein existence level 1. Mediates bacterial resistance to the antibiotics streptomycin and spectinomycin. From Escherichia coli.
>Addgene plasmid #245658 | pICSL13010 | addgene full sequence | sequence record 495552 | Addgene NGS Result
TTGAGATCCTTTTTTTCTGCGCGTAATCTGCTGCTTGCAAACAAAAAAACCACCGCTACCAGCGGTGGTT
TGTTTGCCGGATCAAGAGCTACCAACTCTTTTTCCGAAGGTAACTGGCTTCAGCAGAGCGCAGATACCAA
ATACTGTTCTTCTAGTGTAGCCGTAGTTAGGCCACCACTTCAAGAACTCTGTAGCACCGCCTACATACCT
CGCTCTGCTAATCCTGTTACCAGTGGCTGCTGCCAGTGGCGATAAGTCGTGTCTTACCGGGTTGGACTCA
AGACGATAGTTACCGGATAAGGCGCAGCGGTCGGGCTGAACGGGGGGTTCGTGCACACAGCCCAGCTTGG
AGCGAACGACCTACACCGAACTGAGATACCTACAGCGTGAGCTATGAGAAAGCGCCACGCTTCCCGAAGG
GAGAAAGGCGGACAGGTATCCGGTAAGCGGCAGGGTCGGAACAGGAGAGCGCACGAGGGAGCTTCCAGGG
GGAAACGCCTGGTATCTTTATAGTCCTGTCGGGTTTCGCCACCTCTGACTTGAGCGTCGATTTTTGTGAT
GCTCGTCAGGGGGGCGGAGCCTATGGAAAAACGCCAGCAACGCGGCCTTTTTACGGTTCCTGGCCTTTTG
CTGGCCTTTTGCTCACATGTTCTTTCCTGCGTTATCCCCTGATTCTGTGGATAACCGTATTACCGCCTTT
GAGTGAGCTGATACCGCTCGCCGCAGCCGAACGACCGAGCGCAGCGAGTCAGTGAGCGAGGAAGCGGAAG
AGCGCCCAATACGCAAACCGCCTCTCCCCGCGCGTTGGCCGATTCATTAATCACTCTGTGGTCTCAGGAG
AGCGGAGAATTAAGGGAGTCACGTTATGACCCCCGCCGATGACGCGGGACAAGCCGTTTTACGTTTGGAA
CTGACAGAACCGCAACGTTGAAGGAGCCACTCAGCCGCGGGTTTCTGGAGTTTAATGAGCTAAGCACATA
CGTCAGAAACCATTATTGCGCGTTCAAAAGTCGCCTAAGGTCACTATCAGCTAGCAAATATTTCTTGTCA
AAAATGCTCCACTGACGTTCCATAAATTCCCCTCGGTATCCAATTAGAGTCTCATATTCACTCTCATACT
GTATTTTTACAACAATTACCAACAACAACAAACAACAAACAACATTACAATTACTATTTACAATTACCCA
TTGAGACCACGAAGTGGCTCTTCAGTGGACGAAAGGGCCTCGTGATACGCCTATTTTTATAGGTTAATGT
CATGATAATAATGGTTTCTTAGACGTCAGGTGGCACTTTTCGGGGAAATGTGCGCGGAACCCCTATTTGT
TTATTTTTCTAAATACATTCAAATATGTATCCGCTCATGAGACAATAACCCTGATAAATGCTTCAATAAT
ATTGAAAAAGGAAGAGTATGCGCTCACGCAACTGGTCCAGAACCTTGACCGAACGCAGCGGTGGTAACGG
CGCAGTGGCGGTTTTCATGGCTTGTTATGACTGTTTTTTTTTGGGGTACAGTCTATGCCTCGGGCATCCA
AGCAGCAAGCGCGTTACGCCGTGGGTCGATGTTTGATGTTATGGAGCAGCAACGATGTTACGCAGCAGGG
CAGTCGCCCTAAAACAAAGTTAAACATCATGAGGGAAGCGGTGATCGCCGAAGTATCGACTCAACTATCA
GAGGTAGTTGGCGTCATCGAGCGCCATCTCGAACCGACGTTGCTGGCCGTACATTTGTACGGCTCCGCAG
TGGATGGCGGCCTGAAGCCACACAGCGATATTGATTTGCTGGTTACGGTGACCGTAAGGCTTGATGAAAC
AACGCGGCGAGCTTTGATCAACGACCTTTTGGAAACTTCGGCTTCCCCTGGAGAGAGCGAGATTCTCCGC
GCTGTAGAAGTCACCATTGTTGTGCACGACGACATCATTCCGTGGCGTTATCCAGCTAAGCGCGAACTGC
AATTTGGAGAATGGCAGCGCAATGACATTCTTGCAGGTATCTTCGAGCCAGCCACGATCGACATTGATCT
GGCTATCTTGCTGACAAAAGCAAGAGAACATAGCGTTGCCTTGGTAGGTCCAGCGGCGGAGGAACTCTTT
GATCCGGTTCCTGAACAGGATCTATTTGAGGCGCTAAATGAAACCTTAACGCTATGGAACTCGCCGCCCG
ACTGGGCTGGCGATGAGCGAAATGTAGTGCTTACGTTGTCCCGCATTTGGTACAGCGCAGTAACCGGCAA
AATCGCGCCGAAGGATGTCGCTGCCGACTGGGCAATGGAGCGCCTGCCGGCCCAGTATCAGCCCGTCATA
CTTGAAGCTAGACAGGCTTATCTTGGACAAGAAGAAGATCGCTTGGCCTCGCGCGCAGATCAGTTGGAAG
AATTTGTCCATTACGTAAAAGGCGAGATCACCAAGGTAGTCGGCAAATAACTGTCAGACCAAGTTTACTC
ATATATACTTTAGATTGATTTAAAACTTCATTTTTAATTTAAAAGGATCTAGGTGAAGATCCTTTTTGAT
AATCTCATGACCAAAATCCCTTAACGTGAGTTTTCGTTCCACTGAGCGTCAGACCCCGTAGAAAAGATCA
AAGGATCTTC
